Addgene plasmid #199730: pCBLsgRNA4
Purpose: Golden Gate entry vector; 4th gRNA under ZmU6-C1 promoter
Depositing lab: Kan Wang. Depositing organization: Iowa State University. Publication: New T-DNA binary vectors with NptII selection and RUBY reporter for efficient maize transformation and targeted mutagenesis. Lee K, Kang M, Ji Q, Grosic S, Wang K. Plant Physiol. 2023 Apr 18:kiad231. doi: 10.1093/plphys/kiad231. PubMed 37070560.
Backbone
  Vector backbone: pYPQ131D
  Vector type: Plant Expression
Growth in bacteria
  Bacterial resistance: Tetracycline, 10 μg/mL
  Growth temperature: 37°C
  Growth strain: DH5alpha
  Copy number: High Copy
Gene/Insert
  Gene/Insert name: ZmU6C1-sgRNA4 scaffold
  Species: Synthetic
  Insert size (bp): 311
  Cloning method: Gibson Cloning
Terms and licenses: Academic/Nonprofit Terms; Industry Terms: Not Available to Industry
How to cite: pCBLsgRNA4 was a gift from Kan Wang (Addgene plasmid # 199730 ; http://n2t.net/addgene:199730 ; RRID:Addgene_199730)
