[The description below was written by a language model from this plasmid's Addgene catalogue record and pLannotate feature annotations shown in this document.]
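Description:
pCBLsgRNA4 is a small (about 3.4 kb) Golden Gate entry vector built on the pYPQ131D backbone and classed as a plant expression plasmid. It is intended to supply the fourth guide RNA unit in a multiplexed CRISPR/Cas9 assembly for maize. It replicates in E. coli from a high-copy ColE1/pUC-type origin and is selected with tetracycline through a TcR efflux gene driven by its native tet promoter.

The payload is a 311 bp synthetic cassette, introduced by Gibson cloning, that pairs the maize U6-C1 promoter with an sgRNA scaffold. U6 promoters recruit RNA polymerase III, which produces short, uncapped transcripts with defined ends, suitable for guide RNA expression in plant cells. The automated annotation does not label the ZmU6-C1 promoter itself, but it does detect a fragment of the Streptococcus pyogenes tracrRNA, which corresponds to the scaffold portion of the sgRNA and indicates use with SpCas9. The record does not state a spacer sequence or which type IIS enzymes are used, so the plasmid is best read as an empty module into which a user-chosen target sequence is inserted.

Other annotated features are a T7 promoter, a remnant of the pBluescript multiple cloning site, rrnB T1 and T2 terminators, and short fragments of lacI, the RSF origin and KanR. The fragments appear to be backbone remnants rather than functional parts. According to the record, the plasmid belongs to a toolkit in which guide cassettes are assembled and moved into T-DNA binary vectors carrying NptII selection and the RUBY reporter, for maize transformation and targeted mutagenesis.
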