Features (pLannotate 1.2.2; 12 found; start..end, strand, type, name):
      1..19      -  promoter       T7 promoter: promoter for bacteriophage T7 RNA polymerase
    358..425     +  misc_RNA       tracrRNA (fragment): trans-activating CRISPR RNA for the Streptococcus pyogenes CRISPR/Cas9 system
    480..506     -  misc_feature   MCS (fragment): pBluescript multiple cloning site
    608..1196    +  rep_origin     ori: high-copy-number ColE1/pMB1/pBR322/pUC origin of replication
   1379..1471    +  CDS            lacI (fragment): lac repressor; lacI; The lac repressor binds to the lac operator to inhibit transcription in E. coli. This inhibition can be relieved by adding lactose or isopropyl-β-D-thiogalactopyranoside (IPTG).
   1526..1553    -  terminator     rrnB T2 terminator: transcription terminator T2 from the E. coli rrnB gene
   1685..1728    +  terminator     rrnB T1 terminator: Escherichia coli rrnB; transcription terminator T1 from the E. coli rrnB gene
   1760..1813    -  CDS            lacI (fragment): lac repressor; lacI; The lac repressor binds to the lac operator to inhibit transcription in E. coli. This inhibition can be relieved by adding lactose or isopropyl-β-D-thiogalactopyranoside (IPTG).
   1815..1939    -  rep_origin     RSF ori (fragment): Plasmids containing the RSF 1030 origin of replication can be propagated in E. coli cells that contain additional plasmids with compatible origins.
   1955..1983    +  promoter       tet promoter: E. coli promoter for tetracycline efflux protein gene
   2031..3221    +  CDS            TcR: tetracycline efflux protein; tet; confers resistance to tetracycline
   3319..3393    +  CDS            KanR (fragment): aminoglycoside phosphotransferase; aphA-3; confers resistance to kanamycin
>Addgene plasmid #199730 | pCBLsgRNA4 | addgene full sequence | sequence record 391369 | Addgene NGS Result
CCTATAGTGAGTCGTATTACATGGTCATAGCTGTTTCCTGGCAGCTCTGGCCCGTGTCTCAAAATCTCTG
ATGTTACATTGCACAAGATAAAAATATATCATCATGCCTCCTCTAGAGGTCTCGCCAGCACGTGAGCTTG
CGATGTCCACTAGGGAGCTCCATCCACTGATCCACCCCCACGCGGCGTGGCGTCGTCATTAACGGCTTGT
GGGGAAGGGAACGAGCAACTAACCGATAATTAGTACCAGACCGGCCAGTGAACGATGCCAAAACCGGCTT
ATAAGCTCAGCTGCGACAACCGTTTTGGAGACGAGATCTAGTCTGAGTCGACCGTCTCTGTTTCAGAGCT
ATGCTGGAAACAGCATAGCAAGTTGAAATAAGGCTAGTCCGTTATCAACTTGAAAAAGTGGCACCGAGTC
GGTGCTTTTTTTGTCCCTTCGAAGGGCAATTCTGCAGATATCCATCACACTGGCGGCCGCTCGAGGTCGA
GGGTATCGATAAGCTTTGTTGGAGACCCTCGAGCCACCCATGACCAAAATCCCTTAACGTGAGTTACGCG
TCGTTCCACTGAGCGTCAGACCCCGTAGAAAAGATCAAAGGATCTTCTTGAGATCCTTTTTTTCTGCGCG
TAATCTGCTGCTTGCAAACAAAAAAACCACCGCTACCAGCGGTGGTTTGTTTGCCGGATCAAGAGCTACC
AACTCTTTTTCCGAAGGTAACTGGCTTCAGCAGAGCGCAGATACCAAATACTGTTCTTCTAGTGTAGCCG
TAGTTAGGCCACCACTTCAAGAACTCTGTAGCACCGCCTACATACCTCGCTCTGCTAATCCTGTTACCAG
TGGCTGCTGCCAGTGGCGATAAGTCGTGTCTTACCGGGTTGGACTCAAGACGATAGTTACCGGATAAGGC
GCAGCGGTCGGGCTGAACGGGGGGTTCGTGCACACAGCCCAGCTTGGAGCGAACGACCTACACCGAACTG
AGATACCTACAGCGTGAGCTATGAGAAAGCGCCACGCTTCCCGAAGGGAGAAAGGCGGACAGGTATCCGG
TAAGCGGCAGGGTCGGAACAGGAGAGCGCACGAGGGAGCTTCCAGGGGGAAACGCCTGGTATCTTTATAG
TCCTGTCGGGTTTCGCCACCTCTGACTTGAGCGTCGATTTTTGTGATGCTCGTCAGGGGGGCGGAGCCTA
TGGAAAAACGCCAGCAACGCGGCCTTTTTACGGTTCCTGGCCTTTTGCTGGCCTTTTGCTCACATGTTCT
TTCCTGCGTTATCCCCTGATTCTGTGGATAACCGTATTACCGCCTTTGAGTGAGCTGATACCGCTCGCCG
CAGCCGAACGACCGAGCGCAGCGAGTCAGTGAGCGAGGAAGCGGAAGAGCGCCCAATACGCAAACCGCCT
CTCCCCGCGCGTTGGCCGATTCATTAATGCAGCTGGCACGACAGGTTTCCCGACTGGAAAGCGGGCAGTG
AGCGCAACGCAATTAATACGCGTACCGCTAGCCAGGAAGAGTTTGTAGAAACGCAAAAAGGCCATCCGTC
AGGATGGCCTTCTGCTTAGTTTGATGCCTGGCAGTTTATGGCGGGCGTCCTGCCCGCCACCCTCCGGGCC
GTTGCTTCACAACGTTCAAATCCGCTCCCGGCGGATTTGTCCTACTCAGGAGAGCGTTCACCGACAAACA
ACAGATAAAACGAAAGGCCCAGTCTTCCGACTGAGCCTTTCGTTTTATTTGATGCCTGGCAGTTCCCTAC
TCTCGCGTTCTGCATTAATGAATCGGCCAACGCGCGGGGAGAGGCGGTTTGCGTATTGGGCGCTCTTCCG
CTTCCTCGCTCACTGACTCGCTGCGCTCGGTCGTTCGGCTGCGGCGAGCGGTATCAGCTCACTCAAAGGC
GGTAATACGGTTATCCACAGAATCAGGGGATAACGCAGGAAAGAACATGAATTAATTCTCATGTTTGACA
GCTTATCATCGATTAGCTTTAATGCGGTAGTTTATCACAGTTAAATTGCTAACGCAGTCAGGCACCGTGT
ATGAAATCTAACAATGCGCTCATCGTCATCCTCGGCACCGTCACCCTGGATGCTGTAGGCATAGGCTTGG
TTATGCCGGTACTGCCGGGCCTCTTGCGGGATATCGTCCATTCCGACAGCATCGCCAGTCACTATGGCGT
GCTGCTAGCGCTATATGCGTTGATGCAATTTCTATGCGCACCCGTTCTCGGAGCACTGTCCGACCGCTTT
GGCCGCCGCCCAGTCCTGCTCGCTTCGCTACTTGGAGCCACTATCGACTACGCGATCATGGCGACCACAC
CCGTCCTGTGGATTCTCTACGCCGGACGCATCGTGGCCGGCATCACCGGCGCCACAGGTGCGGTTGCTGG
CGCCTATATCGCCGACATCACCGATGGGGAAGATCGGGCTCGCCACTTCGGGCTCATGAGCGCTTGTTTC
GGCGTGGGTATGGTGGCAGGCCCCGTGGCCGGGGGACTGTTGGGCGCCATCTCCTTACATGCACCATTCC
TTGCGGCGGCGGTGCTCAACGGCCTCAACCTACTACTGGGCTGCTTCCTAATGCAGGAGTCGCATAAGGG
AGAGCGCCGACCCATGCCCTTGAGAGCCTTCAACCCAGTCAGCTCCTTCCGGTGGGCGCGGGGCATGACT
ATCGTCGCCGCACTTATGACTGTCTTCTTTATCATGCAACTCGTAGGACAGGTGCCGGCAGCGCTCTGGG
TCATTTTCGGCGAGGACCGCTTTCGCTGGAGCGCGACGATGATCGGCCTGTCGCTTGCGGTATTCGGAAT
CTTGCACGCCCTCGCTCAAGCCTTCGTCACTGGTCCCGCCACCAAACGTTTCGGCGAGAAGCAGGCCATT
ATCGCCGGCATGGCGGCCGACGCGCTGGGCTACGTCTTGCTGGCGTTCGCGACGCGAGGCTGGATGGCCT
TCCCCATTATGATTCTTCTCGCTTCCGGCGGCATCGGGATGCCCGCGTTGCAGGCCATGCTGTCCAGGCA
GGTAGATGACGACCATCAGGGACAGCTTCAAGGATCGCTCGCGGCTCTTACCAGCCTAACTTCGATCATT
GGACCGCTGATCGTCACGGCGATTTATGCCGCCTCGGCGAGCACATGGAACGGGTTGGCATGGATTGTAG
GCGCCGCCCTATACCTTGTCTGCCTCCCCGCGTTGCGTCGCGGTGCATGGAGCCGGGCCACCTCGACCTG
AATGGAAGCCGGCGGCACCTCGCTAACGGATTCACCACTCCAAGAATTGGAGCCAATCAATTCTTGCGGA
GAACTGTGAATGCGCAAACCAACCCTTGATCGGGGAAGAACAGTATGTCGAGCTATTTTTTGACTTACTG
GGGATCAAGCCTGATTGGGAGAAAATAAAATATCC
